Addgene plasmid #112605: pOP3TT
Purpose: (Empty Backbone) Used for expression of protein in E. coli as TEV cleavable N-terminal Avi-His8-tag and thioredoxin fusions
Depositing lab: Marko Hyvönen. Depositing organization: University of Cambridge.
Backbone
  Vector backbone: pBAT4
  Vector type: Bacterial Expression
  Tag / fusion protein: Avi - 8His-thioredoxin (N terminal on backbone)
Growth in bacteria
  Bacterial resistance: Ampicillin, 100 μg/mL
  Growth temperature: 37°C
  Growth strain: DH5alpha
  Copy number: High Copy
Gene/Insert
  Gene/Insert name: None
  Tag / fusion protein: Avi - 8His-thioredoxin (N terminal on backbone)
Terms and licenses: Academic/Nonprofit Terms; Industry Terms: Not Available to Industry
How to cite: pOP3TT was a gift from Marko Hyvönen (Addgene plasmid # 112605 ; http://n2t.net/addgene:112605 ; RRID:Addgene_112605)
