[The description below was written by a language model from this plasmid's Addgene catalogue record and pLannotate feature annotations shown in this document.]
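Description:
pOP3TT is an empty bacterial expression backbone derived from pBAT4. It is designed for producing recombinant proteins in E. coli as fusions to an N-terminal Avi tag, octahistidine tag and thioredoxin, all removable with TEV protease. The plasmid is about 4.85 kb and replicates from a high-copy ColE1/pUC-type origin, with only a remnant of rop, and it is selected with ampicillin through the β-lactamase gene. Fragments of f1/M13 phage origins, the pBR322 bom region and lacZα are also detected and appear to be backbone remnants. Two sequence records are available, one from the depositor and one from repository sequencing. They differ by a few nucleotides in length and in their numbering start point, but they give the same feature set.

The expression cassette is a T7 promoter followed by a lac operator and the phage T7 gene 10 ribosome binding site, ending in a T7 terminator. A full-length lacI gene under the lacIq promoter is carried on the plasmid. Transcription is therefore repressed until IPTG is added, and it requires a host that supplies T7 RNA polymerase. Downstream of the ribosome binding site, the annotation identifies a His tag, E. coli thioredoxin (trxA) and a TEV protease recognition site. The Avi tag named in the catalogue entry is not annotated separately but presumably lies in the unannotated stretch before the His tag. A gene of interest would be cloned after the TEV site, although the record does not name the cloning sites.

In the resulting fusion, thioredoxin acts as a solubility-enhancing partner and the His tag allows metal-affinity purification. The Avi tag permits site-specific biotinylation by BirA, and TEV cleavage releases the target protein from the whole tag module.
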