Features (pLannotate 1.2.2; 24 found; start..end, strand, type, name):
      1..19      +  promoter       T7 promoter: promoter for bacteriophage T7 RNA polymerase
     19..43      +  protein_bind   lac operator: The lac repressor binds to the lac operator to inhibit transcription in E. coli. This inhibition can be relieved by adding lactose or isopropyl-β-D-thiogalactopyranoside (IPTG). lac repressor encoded by lacI
     56..78      +  RBS            RBS: efficient ribosome binding site from bacteriophage T7 gene 10 (Olins and Rangwala, 1989)
    146..166     +  CDS            7xHis: 6xHis affinity tag
    176..502     +  CDS            trxA: THIO_ECO57 - Experimental evidence at protein level: Swiss-Prot protein existence level 1. Participates in various redox reactions through the reversible oxidation of its active center dithiol to a disulfide and catalyzes dithiol-disulfide exchange reactions. From Escherichia coli O157:H7.
    530..548     +  CDS            TEV site (fragment): tobacco etch virus (TEV) protease recognition and cleavage site
    597..615     -  promoter       SP6 promoter: promoter for bacteriophage SP6 RNA polymerase
    630..679     +  CDS            SET1 (fragment): solubility-enhancement tag derived from T7 phage gene 10B
    687..734     +  terminator     T7 terminator: transcription terminator for bacteriophage T7 RNA polymerase
    763..829     +  CDS            lacZα (fragment): LacZα fragment of β-galactosidase; lacZ fragment
    833..1054    -  rep_origin     M13 ori (fragment) (sequence partly withheld): M13 bacteriophage origin of replication; arrow indicates direction of (+) strand synthesis
   1055..1075    -  misc_feature   MCS (fragment): pUC18/19 multiple cloning site
   1074..1092    -  promoter       lac UV5 promoter (fragment): E. coli lac promoter with an "up" mutation
   1107..1128    -  protein_bind   CAP binding site: CAP binding activates transcription in the presence of cAMP. E. coli catabolite activator protein
   1141..2223    -  CDS            lacI: lac repressor; lacI; The lac repressor binds to the lac operator to inhibit transcription in E. coli. This inhibition can be relieved by adding lactose or isopropyl-β-D-thiogalactopyranoside (IPTG).
   2224..2301    -  promoter       lacIq promoter: lacI (mutant); In the lacIq allele, a single base change in the promoter boosts expression of the lacI gene about 10-fold.
   2301..2319    -  misc_feature   MCS (fragment): pUC18/19 multiple cloning site
   2320..2553    -  rep_origin     f1 ori (fragment) (sequence partly withheld): f1 bacteriophage origin of replication; arrow indicates direction of (+) strand synthesis
   2556..2655    -  misc_feature   bom (fragment): basis of mobility region from pBR322
   2757..2792    -  CDS            rop (fragment): Rop protein, which maintains plasmids at low copy number; rop
   2887..2991    +  promoter       AmpR promoter: bla
   2992..3852    +  CDS            AmpR: β-lactamase; bla; confers resistance to ampicillin, carbenicillin, and related antibiotics
   4023..4611    +  rep_origin     ori: high-copy-number ColE1/pMB1/pBR322/pUC origin of replication
   4794..4850    +  CDS            lacI (fragment): lac repressor; lacI; The lac repressor binds to the lac operator to inhibit transcription in E. coli. This inhibition can be relieved by adding lactose or isopropyl-β-D-thiogalactopyranoside (IPTG).
>Addgene plasmid #112605 | pOP3TT | depositor full sequence | sequence record 212068 | Full Sequence
TAATACGACTCACTATAGGGAATTGTGAGCGGATAACAATTCCTCTAGAAATAATTTTGTTTAACTTTAA
GAAGGAGATATATCCATGAATGGACTGAATGATATCTTTGAAGCGCAGAAAATTGAATGGCATGAATCCG
GATCTCATCACCATCACCATCACCATCACACTAGTATGAGCGATAAAATTATTCACCTGACTGACGACAG
TTTTGACACGGATGTACTCAAAGCGGACGGGGCGATCCTCGTCGATTTCTGGGCAGAGTGGTGCGGTCCG
TGCAAAATGATCGCCCCGATTCTGGATGAAATCGCTGACGAATATCAGGGCAAACTGACCGTTGCAAAAC
TGAACATCGATCAAAACCCTGGCACTGCGCCGAAATATGGCATCCGTGGTATCCCGACTCTGCTGCTGTT
CAAAAACGGTGAAGTGGCGGCAACCAAAGTGGGTGCACTGTCTAAAGGTCAGTTGAAAGAGTTCCTCGAC
GCTAACCTGGCGACCGGTAGTGGCACCAGTGGGTCGACAGAAAACCTGTACTTCCAGGGATCCATGGAAT
TCGCGGCCGCCCTAGGCTCGAGCTAAGCTTGAGTATTCTATAGTGTCACCTAAATCCCAGCTTGATCCGG
CTGCTAACAAAGCCCGAAAGGAAGCTGAGTTGGCTGCTGCCACCGCTGAGCAATAACTAGCATAACCCCT
TGGGGCCTCTAAACGGGTCTTGAGGGGTTTTTTGCTGAAAGGAGGAACTATATCCGGATAACCTGGCGTA
ATAGCGAAGAGGCCCGCACCGATCGCCCTTCCCAACAGTTGCGCAGCCTGAATGGCGAATGGAAATTGTA
AGCGTTAATATTTTGTTAAAATTCGCGTTAAATTTTTGTTAAATCAGCTCATTTTTTAACCAATAGGCCG
AAATCGGCAAAATCCCTTATAAATCAAAAGAATAGACCGAGATAGGGT
[37 nt withheld, positions 959-995]
AAAGAACGTGGACTCCAACGTCAAAGG
[32 nt withheld, positions 1023-1054]
AGCTTGCATGCCTGCAGGTCGGAAGCATAAAGTGTAAAGCCTGGGGTGCCTAATGAGTGAGCTAACTTAC
ATTAATTGCGTTGCGCTCACTGCCCGCTTTCCAGTCGGGAAACCTGTCGTGCCAGCTGCATTAATGAATC
GGCCAACGCGCGGGGAGAGGCGGTTTGCGTATTGGGCGCCAGGGTGGTTTTTCTTTTCACCAGTGAGACG
GGCAACAGCTGATTGCCCTTCACCGCCTGGCCCTGAGAGAGTTGCAGCAAGCGGTCCACGCTGGTTTGCC
CCAGCAGGCGAAAATCCTGTTTGATGGTGGTTGACGGCGGGATATAACATGAGCTGTCTTCGGTATCGTC
GTATCCCACTACCGAGATATCCGCACCAACGCGCAGCCCGGACTCGGTAATGGCGCGCATTGCGCCCAGC
GCCATCTGATCGTTGGCAACCAGCATCGCAGTGGGAACGATGCCCTCATTCAGCATTTGCATGGTTTGTT
GAAAACCGGACATGGCACTCCAGTCGCCTTCCCGTTCCGCTATCGGCTGAATTTGATTGCGAGTGAGATA
TTTATGCCAGCCAGCCAGACGCAGACGCGCCGAGACAGAACTTAATGGGCCCGCTAACAGCGCGATTTGC
TGGTGACCCAATGCGACCAGATGCTCCACGCCCAGTCGCGTACCGTCTTCATGGGAGAAAATAATACTGT
TGATGGGTGTCTGGTCAGAGACATCAAGAAATAACGCCGGAACATTAGTGCAGGCAGCTTCCACAGCAAT
GGCATCCTGGTCATCCAGCGGATAGTTAATGATCAGCCCACTGACGCGTTGCGCGAGAAGATTGTGCACC
GCCGCTTTACAGGCTTCGACGCCGCTTCGTTCTACCATCGACACCACCACGCTGGCACCCAGTTGATCGG
CGCGAGATTTAATCGCCGCGACAATTTGCGACGGCGCGTGCAGGGCCAGACTGGAGGTGGCAACGCCAAT
CAGCAACGACTGTTTGCCCGCCAGTTGTTGTGCCACGCGGTTGGGAATGTAATTCAGCTCCGCCATCGCC
GCTTCCACTTTTTCCCGCGTTTTCGCAGAAACGTGGCTGGCCTGGTTCACCACGCGGGAAACGGTCTGAT
AAGAGACACCGGCATACTCTGCGACATCGTATAACGTTACTGGTTTCACATTCACCACCCTGAATTGACT
CTCTTCCGGGCGCTATCATGCCATACCGCGAAAGGTTTTGCACCATTCGATGGTGTCGGGTACCGAGCTC
GAATT
[32 nt withheld, positions 2320-2351]
CGGTCGAGGTGCCGTAAAGCT
[56 nt withheld, positions 2373-2428]
G
[124 nt withheld, positions 2430-2553]
CGCCTGATGCGGTATTTTCTCCTTACGCATCTGTGCGGTATTTCACACCGCATATGGTGCACTCTCAGTA
CAATCTGCTCTGATGCCGCATAGTTAAGCCAGCCCCGACACCCGCCAACACCCGCTGACGCGCCCTGACG
GGCTTGTCTGCTCCCGGCATCCGCTTACAGACAAGCTGTGACCGTCTCCGGGAGCTGCATGTGTCAGAGG
TTTTCACCGTCATCACCGAAACGCGCGAGACGAAAGGGCCTCGTGATACGCCTATTTTTATAGGTTAATG
TCATGATAATAATGGTTTCTTAGACGTCAGGTGGCACTTTTCGGGGAAATGTGCGCGGAACCCCTATTTG
TTTATTTTTCTAAATACATTCAAATATGTATCCGCTCATGAGACAATAACCCTGATAAATGCTTCAATAA
TATTGAAAAAGGAAGAGTATGAGTATTCAACATTTCCGTGTCGCCCTTATTCCCTTTTTTGCGGCATTTT
GCCTTCCTGTTTTTGCTCACCCAGAAACGCTGGTGAAAGTAAAAGATGCTGAAGATCAGTTGGGTGCACG
AGTGGGTTACATCGAACTGGATCTCAACAGCGGTAAGATCCTTGAGAGTTTTCGCCCCGAAGAACGTTTT
CCAATGATGAGCACTTTTAAAGTTCTGCTATGTCATACACTATTATCCCGTATTGACGCCGGGCAAGAGC
AACTCGGTCGCCGGGCGCGGTATTCTCAGAATGACTTGGTTGAGTACTCACCAGTCACAGAAAAGCATCT
TACGGATGGCATGACAGTAAGAGAATTATGCAGTGCTGCCATAACCATGAGTGATAACACTGCGGCCAAC
TTACTTCTGACAACGATCGGAGGACCGAAGGAGCTAACCGCTTTTTTGCACAACATGGGGGATCATGTAA
CTCGCCTTGATCGTTGGGAACCGGAGCTGAATGAAGCCATACCAAACGACGAGCGTGACACCACGATGCC
TGTAGCAATGGCAACAACGTTGCGCAAACTATTAACTGGCGAACTACTTACTCTAGCTTCCCGGCAACAA
TTAATAGACTGGATGGAGGCGGATAAAGTTGCAGGACCACTTCTGCGCTCGGCCCTTCCGGCTGGCTGGT
TTATTGCTGATAAATCTGGAGCCGGTGAGCGTGGGTCTCGCGGTATCATTGCAGCACTGGGGCCAGATGG
TAAGCCCTCCCGTATCGTAGTTATCTACACGACGGGGAGTCAGGCAACTATGGATGAACGAAATAGACAG
ATCGCTGAGATAGGTGCCTCACTGATTAAGCATTGGTAACTGTCAGACCAAGTTTACTCATATATACTTT
AGATTGATTTAAAACTTCATTTTTAATTTAAAAGGATCTAGGTGAAGATCCTTTTTGATAATCTCATGAC
CAAAATCCCTTAACGTGAGTTTTCGTTCCACTGAGCGTCAGACCCCGTAGAAAAGATCAAAGGATCTTCT
TGAGATCCTTTTTTTCTGCGCGTAATCTGCTGCTTGCAAACAAAAAAACCACCGCTACCAGCGGTGGTTT
GTTTGCCGGATCAAGAGCTACCAACTCTTTTTCCGAAGGTAACTGGCTTCAGCAGAGCGCAGATACCAAA
TACTGTCCTTCTAGTGTAGCCGTAGTTAGGCCACCACTTCAAGAACTCTGTAGCACCGCCTACATACCTC
GCTCTGCTAATCCTGTTACCAGTGGCTGCTGCCAGTGGCGATAAGTCGTGTCTTACCGGGTTGGACTCAA
GACGATAGTTACCGGATAAGGCGCAGCGGTCGGGCTGAACGGGGGGTTCGTGCACACAGCCCAGCTTGGA
GCGAACGACCTACACCGAACTGAGATACCTACAGCGTGAGCTATGAGAAAGCGCCACGCTTCCCGAAGGG
AGAAAGGCGGACAGGTATCCGGTAAGCGGCAGGGTCGGAACAGGAGAGCGCACGAGGGAGCTTCCAGGGG
GAAACGCCTGGTATCTTTATAGTCCTGTCGGGTTTCGCCACCTCTGACTTGAGCGTCGATTTTTGTGATG
CTCGTCAGGGGGGCGGAGCCTATGGAAAAACGCCAGCAACGCGGCCTTTTTACGGTTCCTGGCCTTTTGC
TGGCCTTTTGCTCACATGTTCTTTCCTGCGTTATCCCCTGATTCTGTGGATAACCGTATTACCGCCTTTG
AGTGAGCTGATACCGCTCGCCGCAGCCGAACGACCGAGCGCAGCGAGTCAGTGAGCGAGGAAGCGGAAGA
GCGCCCAATACGCAAACCGCCTCTCCCCGCGCGTTGGCCGATTCATTAATGCAGCTGAT
