Features (pLannotate 1.2.2; 24 found; start..end, strand, type, name):
     46..64      +  promoter       T7 promoter: promoter for bacteriophage T7 RNA polymerase
     64..88      +  protein_bind   lac operator: The lac repressor binds to the lac operator to inhibit transcription in E. coli. This inhibition can be relieved by adding lactose or isopropyl-β-D-thiogalactopyranoside (IPTG). lac repressor encoded by lacI
    101..123     +  RBS            RBS: efficient ribosome binding site from bacteriophage T7 gene 10 (Olins and Rangwala, 1989)
    191..211     +  CDS            7xHis: 6xHis affinity tag
    221..547     +  CDS            trxA: THIO_ECO57 - Experimental evidence at protein level: Swiss-Prot protein existence level 1. Participates in various redox reactions through the reversible oxidation of its active center dithiol to a disulfide and catalyzes dithiol-disulfide exchange reactions. From Escherichia coli O157:H7.
    575..593     +  CDS            TEV site (fragment): tobacco etch virus (TEV) protease recognition and cleavage site
    642..660     -  promoter       SP6 promoter: promoter for bacteriophage SP6 RNA polymerase
    675..724     +  CDS            SET1 (fragment): solubility-enhancement tag derived from T7 phage gene 10B
    732..779     +  terminator     T7 terminator: transcription terminator for bacteriophage T7 RNA polymerase
    808..874     +  CDS            lacZα (fragment): LacZα fragment of β-galactosidase; lacZ fragment
    878..1099    -  rep_origin     M13 ori (fragment) (sequence partly withheld): M13 bacteriophage origin of replication; arrow indicates direction of (+) strand synthesis
   1100..1120    -  misc_feature   MCS (fragment): pUC18/19 multiple cloning site
   1119..1137    -  promoter       lac UV5 promoter (fragment): E. coli lac promoter with an "up" mutation
   1152..1173    -  protein_bind   CAP binding site: CAP binding activates transcription in the presence of cAMP. E. coli catabolite activator protein
   1186..2268    -  CDS            lacI: lac repressor; lacI; The lac repressor binds to the lac operator to inhibit transcription in E. coli. This inhibition can be relieved by adding lactose or isopropyl-β-D-thiogalactopyranoside (IPTG).
   2269..2346    -  promoter       lacIq promoter: lacI (mutant); In the lacIq allele, a single base change in the promoter boosts expression of the lacI gene about 10-fold.
   2346..2364    -  misc_feature   MCS (fragment): pUC18/19 multiple cloning site
   2365..2595    -  rep_origin     f1 ori (fragment) (sequence partly withheld): f1 bacteriophage origin of replication; arrow indicates direction of (+) strand synthesis
   2596..2695    -  misc_feature   bom (fragment): basis of mobility region from pBR322
   2797..2832    -  CDS            rop (fragment): Rop protein, which maintains plasmids at low copy number; rop
   2927..3031    +  promoter       AmpR promoter: bla
   3032..3892    +  CDS            AmpR: β-lactamase; bla; confers resistance to ampicillin, carbenicillin, and related antibiotics
   4063..4651    +  rep_origin     ori: high-copy-number ColE1/pMB1/pBR322/pUC origin of replication
   4834..43      +  CDS            lacI (fragment) (across the origin): lac repressor; lacI; The lac repressor binds to the lac operator to inhibit transcription in E. coli. This inhibition can be relieved by adding lactose or isopropyl-β-D-thiogalactopyranoside (IPTG).
>Addgene plasmid #112605 | pOP3TT | addgene full sequence | sequence record 220234 | Addgene NGS Result
AACCGCCTCTCCCCGCGCGTTGGCCGATTCATTAATGCAGCTGATTAATACGACTCACTATAGGGAATTG
TGAGCGGATAACAATTCCTCTAGAAATAATTTTGTTTAACTTTAAGAAGGAGATATATCCATGAATGGAC
TGAATGATATCTTTGAAGCGCAGAAAATTGAATGGCATGAATCCGGATCTCATCACCATCACCATCACCA
TCACACTAGTATGAGCGATAAAATTATTCACCTGACTGACGACAGTTTTGACACGGATGTACTCAAAGCG
GACGGGGCGATCCTCGTCGATTTCTGGGCAGAGTGGTGCGGTCCGTGCAAAATGATCGCCCCGATTCTGG
ATGAAATCGCTGACGAATATCAGGGCAAACTGACCGTTGCAAAACTGAACATCGATCAAAACCCTGGCAC
TGCGCCGAAATATGGCATCCGTGGTATCCCGACTCTGCTGCTGTTCAAAAACGGTGAAGTGGCGGCAACC
AAAGTGGGTGCACTGTCTAAAGGTCAGTTGAAAGAGTTCCTCGACGCTAACCTGGCGACCGGTAGTGGCA
CCAGTGGGTCGACAGAAAACCTGTACTTCCAGGGATCCATGGAATTCGCGGCCGCCCTAGGCTCGAGCTA
AGCTTGAGTATTCTATAGTGTCACCTAAATCCCAGCTTGATCCGGCTGCTAACAAAGCCCGAAAGGAAGC
TGAGTTGGCTGCTGCCACCGCTGAGCAATAACTAGCATAACCCCTTGGGGCCTCTAAACGGGTCTTGAGG
GGTTTTTTGCTGAAAGGAGGAACTATATCCGGATAACCTGGCGTAATAGCGAAGAGGCCCGCACCGATCG
CCCTTCCCAACAGTTGCGCAGCCTGAATGGCGAATGGAAATTGTAAGCGTTAATATTTTGTTAAAATTCG
CGTTAAATTTTTGTTAAATCAGCTCATTTTTTAACCAATAGGCCGAAATCGGCAAAATCCCTTATAAATC
AAAAGAATAGACCGAGATAGGGT
[37 nt withheld, positions 1004-1040]
AAAGAACGTGGACTCCAACGTCAAAGG
[32 nt withheld, positions 1068-1099]
AGCTTGCATGCCTGCAGGTCGGAAGCATAAAGTGTAAAGCCTGGGGTGCCTAATGAGTGAGCTAACTTAC
ATTAATTGCGTTGCGCTCACTGCCCGCTTTCCAGTCGGGAAACCTGTCGTGCCAGCTGCATTAATGAATC
GGCCAACGCGCGGGGAGAGGCGGTTTGCGTATTGGGCGCCAGGGTGGTTTTTCTTTTCACCAGTGAGACG
GGCAACAGCTGATTGCCCTTCACCGCCTGGCCCTGAGAGAGTTGCAGCAAGCGGTCCACGCTGGTTTGCC
CCAGCAGGCGAAAATCCTGTTTGATGGTGGTTAACGGCGGGATATAACATGAGCTGTCTTCGGTATCGTC
GTATCCCACTACCGAGATATCCGCACCAACGCGCAGCCCGGACTCGGTAATGGCGCGCATTGCGCCCAGC
GCCATCTGATCGTTGGCAACCAGCATCGCAGTGGGAACGATGCCCTCATTCAGCATTTGCATGGTTTGTT
GAAAACCGGACATGGCACTCCAGTCGCCTTCCCGTTCCGCTATCGGCTGAATTTGATTGCGAGTGAGATA
TTTATGCCAGCCAGCCAGACGCAGACGCGCCGAGACAGAACTTAATGGGCCCGCTAACAGCGCGATTTGC
TGGTGACCCAATGCGACCAGATGCTCCACGCCCAGTCGCGTACCGTCTTCATGGGAGAAAATAATACTGT
TGATGGGTGTCTGGTCAGAGACATCAAGAAATAACGCCGGAACATTAGTGCAGGCAGCTTCCACAGCAAT
GGCATCCTGGTCATCCAGCGGATAGTTAATGATCAGCCCACTGACGCGTTGCGCGAGAAGATTGTGCACC
GCCGCTTTACAGGCTTCGACGCCGCTTCGTTCTACCATCGACACCACCACGCTGGCACCCAGTTGATCGG
CGCGAGATTTAATCGCCGCGACAATTTGCGACGGCGCGTGCAGGGCCAGACTGGAGGTGGCAACGCCAAT
CAGCAACGACTGTTTGCCCGCCAGTTGTTGTGCCACGCGGTTGGGAATGTAATTCAGCTCCGCCATCGCC
GCTTCCACTTTTTCCCGCGTTTTCGCAGAAACGTGGCTGGCCTGGTTCACCACGCGGGAAACGGTCTGAT
AAGAGACACCGGCATACTCTGCGACATCGTATAACGTTACTGGTTTCACATTCACCACCCTGAATTGACT
CTCTTCCGGGCGCTATCATGCCATACCGCGAAAGGTTTTGCACCATTCGATGGTGTCGGGTACCGAGCTC
GAATTGTGAACCATCACCCT
[91 nt withheld, positions 2380-2470]
G
[124 nt withheld, positions 2472-2595]
CCTGATGCGGTATTTTCTCCTTACGCATCTGTGCGGTATTTCACACCGCATATGGTGCACTCTCAGTACA
ATCTGCTCTGATGCCGCATAGTTAAGCCAGCCCCGACACCCGCCAACACCCGCTGACGCGCCCTGACGGG
CTTGTCTGCTCCCGGCATCCGCTTACAGACAAGCTGTGACCGTCTCCGGGAGCTGCATGTGTCAGAGGTT
TTCACCGTCATCACCGAAACGCGCGAGACGAAAGGGCCTCGTGATACGCCTATTTTTATAGGTTAATGTC
ATGATAATAATGGTTTCTTAGACGTCAGGTGGCACTTTTCGGGGAAATGTGCGCGGAACCCCTATTTGTT
TATTTTTCTAAATACATTCAAATATGTATCCGCTCATGAGACAATAACCCTGATAAATGCTTCAATAATA
TTGAAAAAGGAAGAGTATGAGTATTCAACATTTCCGTGTCGCCCTTATTCCCTTTTTTGCGGCATTTTGC
CTTCCTGTTTTTGCTCACCCAGAAACGCTGGTGAAAGTAAAAGATGCTGAAGATCAGTTGGGTGCACGAG
TGGGTTACATCGAACTGGATCTCAACAGCGGTAAGATCCTTGAGAGTTTTCGCCCCGAAGAACGTTTTCC
AATGATGAGCACTTTTAAAGTTCTGCTATGTGGCGCGGTATTATCCCGTATTGACGCCGGGCAAGAGCAA
CTCGGTCGCCGCATACACTATTCTCAGAATGACTTGGTTGAGTACTCACCAGTCACAGAAAAGCATCTTA
CGGATGGCATGACAGTAAGAGAATTATGCAGTGCTGCCATAACCATGAGTGATAACACTGCGGCCAACTT
ACTTCTGACAACGATCGGAGGACCGAAGGAGCTAACCGCTTTTTTGCACAACATGGGGGATCATGTAACT
CGCCTTGATCGTTGGGAACCGGAGCTGAATGAAGCCATACCAAACGACGAGCGTGACACCACGATGCCTG
TAGCAATGGCAACAACGTTGCGCAAACTATTAACTGGCGAACTACTTACTCTAGCTTCCCGGCAACAATT
AATAGACTGGATGGAGGCGGATAAAGTTGCAGGACCACTTCTGCGCTCGGCCCTTCCGGCTGGCTGGTTT
ATTGCTGATAAATCTGGAGCCGGTGAGCGTGGGTCTCGCGGTATCATTGCAGCACTGGGGCCAGATGGTA
AGCCCTCCCGTATCGTAGTTATCTACACGACGGGGAGTCAGGCAACTATGGATGAACGAAATAGACAGAT
CGCTGAGATAGGTGCCTCACTGATTAAGCATTGGTAACTGTCAGACCAAGTTTACTCATATATACTTTAG
ATTGATTTAAAACTTCATTTTTAATTTAAAAGGATCTAGGTGAAGATCCTTTTTGATAATCTCATGACCA
AAATCCCTTAACGTGAGTTTTCGTTCCACTGAGCGTCAGACCCCGTAGAAAAGATCAAAGGATCTTCTTG
AGATCCTTTTTTTCTGCGCGTAATCTGCTGCTTGCAAACAAAAAAACCACCGCTACCAGCGGTGGTTTGT
TTGCCGGATCAAGAGCTACCAACTCTTTTTCCGAAGGTAACTGGCTTCAGCAGAGCGCAGATACCAAATA
CTGTTCTTCTAGTGTAGCCGTAGTTAGGCCACCACTTCAAGAACTCTGTAGCACCGCCTACATACCTCGC
TCTGCTAATCCTGTTACCAGTGGCTGCTGCCAGTGGCGATAAGTCGTGTCTTACCGGGTTGGACTCAAGA
CGATAGTTACCGGATAAGGCGCAGCGGTCGGGCTGAACGGGGGGTTCGTGCACACAGCCCAGCTTGGAGC
GAACGACCTACACCGAACTGAGATACCTACAGCGTGAGCTATGAGAAAGCGCCACGCTTCCCGAAGGGAG
AAAGGCGGACAGGTATCCGGTAAGCGGCAGGGTCGGAACAGGAGAGCGCACGAGGGAGCTTCCAGGGGGA
AACGCCTGGTATCTTTATAGTCCTGTCGGGTTTCGCCACCTCTGACTTGAGCGTCGATTTTTGTGATGCT
CGTCAGGGGGGCGGAGCCTATGGAAAAACGCCAGCAACGCGGCCTTTTTACGGTTCCTGGCCTTTTGCTG
GCCTTTTGCTCACATGTTCTTTCCTGCGTTATCCCCTGATTCTGTGGATAACCGTATTACCGCCTTTGAG
TGAGCTGATACCGCTCGCCGCAGCCGAACGACCGAGCGCAGCGAGTCAGTGAGCGAGGAAGCGGAAGAGC
GCCCAATACGCA
